>Addgene plasmid #204833 | pRK5 BMPS WT-6xHis | addgene full sequence | sequence record 474132 | Addgene NGS Result
AAATGTCGTAACAACTCCGCCCCATTGACGCAAATGGGCGGTAGGCGTGTACGGTGGGAGGTCTATATAA
GCAGAGCTCGTTTAGTGAACCGTCAGATCGCCTGGAGACGCCATCCACGCTGTTTTGACCTCCATAGAAG
ACACCGGGACCGATCCAGCCTCCGCGGCCGGGAACGGTGCATTGGAACGCGGATTCCCCGTGCCAAGAGT
GACGTAAGTACCGCCTATAGAGTCTATAGGCCCACCCCCTTGGCTTCGTTAGAACGCGGCTACAATTAAT
ACATAACCTTATGTATCATACACATACGATTTAGGTGACACTATAGAATAACATCCACTTTGCCTTTCTC
TCCACAGGTGTCCACTCCCAGGTCCAACTGCACCTCGGTTCTATCGATTGAATTCACCATGGCCCAGGAG
GTCGACACAGCACAGGGAGCAGAGATGAGACGGGGCGCCGGGGCCGCCAGAGGACGGGCCTCCTGGTGTT
GGGCACTCGCCCTCCTGTGGCTGGCTGTCGTGCCTGGGTGGAGCAGAGTTTCAGGCATCCCATCTCGCCG
ACACTGGCCAGTTCCTTATAAGAGATTTGACTTCAGACCAAAGCCCGACCCGTATTGCCAGGCCAAGTAC
ACATTTTGCCCTACTGGGTCACCCATACCCGTCATGGAGGGAGACGATGACATCGAAGTGTTTAGATTGC
AAGCCCCCGTGTGGGAGTTCAAGTACGGTGACCTGCTTGGCCATCTGAAAATCATGCATGACGCAATAGG
TTTCCGGTCTACCCTCACAGGAAAGAATTACACCATGGAGTGGTATGAACTCTTCCAGCTGGGCAATTGC
ACATTCCCACATCTGAGACCTGAGATGGATGCACCATTCTGGTGTAACCAGGGCGCTGCCTGCTTCTTCG
AAGGGATCGACGACGTGCATTGGAAAGAGAATGGCACCCTGGTACAGGTCGCGACAATTAGCGGCAATAT
GTTTAACCAGATGGCCAAATGGGTGAAGCAGGACAACGAGACAGGCATATACTACGAAACATGGAACGTG
AAGGCATCACCTGAGAAGGGCGCTGAAACTTGGTTCGACAGTTATGATTGCAGCAAATTTGTCCTGAGAA
CTTTTAATAAGCTGGCAGAGTTCGGAGCCGAATTCAAAAATATTGAAACCAATTACACCAGGATCTTTCT
TTATTCCGGCGAGCCCACTTACCTGGGCAACGAAACCTCAGTGTTCGGTCCTACCGGGAATAAGACGCTC
GGTTTGGCCATCAAACGCTTCTACTACCCTTTCAAGCCACATTTGCCCACCAAGGAGTTCCTCCTGAGTC
TCCTGCAGATTTTTGATGCTGTGATCGTCCATAAGCAGTTTTACTTGTTTTACAATTTCGAATATTGGTT
CCTCCCCATGAAATTCCCTTTCATCAAGATCACATACGAGGAGATCCCCCTCCCCATTAGGAACAAGACT
CTGTCAGGCCTCGGGGGCGGCGGAAGCCACCATCACCACCATCACTAAGCGGCCGCTAAGTAAGTAAGGA
TCCCCAGCTTGGCCGCCATGGCCCAACTTGTTTATTGCAGCTTATAATGGTTACAAATAAAGCAATAGCA
TCACAAATTTCACAAATAAAGCATTTTTTTCACTGCATTCTAGTTGTGGTTTGTCCAAACTCATCAATGT
ATCTTATCATGTCTGGATCGGGAATTAATTCGGCGCAGCACCATGGCCTGAAATAACCTCTGAAAGAGGA
ACTTGGTTAGGTACCTTCTGAGGCGGAAAGAACCAGCTGTGGAATGTGTGTCAGTTAGGGTGTGGAAAGT
CCCCAGGCTCCCCAGCAGGCAGAAGTATGCAAAGCATGCATCTCAATTAGTCAGCAACCAGGTGTGGAAA
GTCCCCAGGCTCCCCAGCAGGCAGAAGTATGCAAAGCATGCATCTCAATTAGTCAGCAACCATAGTCCCG
CCCCTAACTCCGCCCATCCCGCCCCTAACTCCGCCCAGTTCCGCCCATTCTCCGCCCCATGGCTGACTAA
TTTTTTTTATTTATGCAGAGGCCGAGGCCGCCTCGGCCTCTGAGCTATTCCAGAAGTAGTGAGGAGGCTT
TTTTGGAGGCCTAGGCTTTTGCAAAAAGCTGTTAACAGCTTGGCACTGGCCGTCGTTTTACAACGTCGTG
ACTGGGAAAACCCTGGCGTTACCCAACTTAATCGCCTTGCAGCACATCCCCCTTTCGCCAGCTGGCGTAA
TAGCGAAGAGGCCCGCACCGATCGCCCTTCCCAACAGTTGCGCAGCCTGAATGGCGAATGGCGCCTGATG
CGGTATTTTCTCCTTACGCATCTGTGCGGTATTTCACACCGCATA
[142 nt withheld, positions 2356-2497]
C
[141 nt withheld, positions 2499-2639]
CCTTTGACGTTGGAGTCCACGTTCTTT
[37 nt withheld, positions 2667-2703]
ACCCTATCTCGGGCTATTCTTTTGATTTATAAGGGATTTTGCCGATTTCGGCCTATTGGTTAAAAAATGA
GCTGATTTAACAAAAATTTAACGCGAATTTTAACAAAATATTAACGTTTACAATTTTATGGTGCACTCTC
AGTACAATCTGCTCTGATGCCGCATAGTTAAGCCAGCCCCGACACCCGCCAACACCCGCTGACGCGCCCT
GACGGGCTTGTCTGCTCCCGGCATCCGCTTACAGACAAGCTGTGACCGTCTCCGGGAGCTGCATGTGTCA
GAGGTTTTCACCGTCATCACCGAAACGCGCGAGACGAAAGGGCCTCGTGATACGCCTATTTTTATAGGTT
AATGTCATGATAATAATGGTTTCTTAGACGTCAGGTGGCACTTTTCGGGGAAATGTGCGCGGAACCCCTA
TTTGTTTATTTTTCTAAATACATTCAAATATGTATCCGCTCATGAGACAATAACCCTGATAAATGCTTCA
ATAATATTGAAAAAGGAAGAGTATGAGTATTCAACATTTCCGTGTCGCCCTTATTCCCTTTTTTGCGGCA
TTTTGCCTTCCTGTTTTTGCTCACCCAGAAACGCTGGTGAAAGTAAAAGATGCTGAAGATCAGTTGGGTG
CACGAGTGGGTTACATCGAACTGGATCTCAACAGCGGTAAGATCCTTGAGAGTTTTCGCCCCGAAGAACG
TTTTCCAATGATGAGCACTTTTAAAGTTCTGCTATGTGGCGCGGTATTATCCCGTATTGACGCCGGGCAA
GAGCAACTCGGTCGCCGCATACACTATTCTCAGAATGACTTGGTTGAGTACTCACCAGTCACAGAAAAGC
ATCTTACGGATGGCATGACAGTAAGAGAATTATGCAGTGCTGCCATAACCATGAGTGATAACACTGCGGC
CAACTTACTTCTGACAACGATCGGAGGACCGAAGGAGCTAACCGCTTTTTTGCACAACATGGGGGATCAT
GTAACTCGCCTTGATCGTTGGGAACCGGAGCTGAATGAAGCCATACCAAACGACGAGCGTGACACCACGA
TGCCTGTAGCAATGGCAACAACGTTGCGCAAACTATTAACTGGCGAACTACTTACTCTAGCTTCCCGGCA
ACAATTAATAGACTGGATGGAGGCGGATAAAGTTGCAGGACCACTTCTGCGCTCGGCCCTTCCGGCTGGC
TGGTTTATTGCTGATAAATCTGGAGCCGGTGAGCGTGGGTCTCGCGGTATCATTGCAGCACTGGGGCCAG
ATGGTAAGCCCTCCCGTATCGTAGTTATCTACACGACGGGGAGTCAGGCAACTATGGATGAACGAAATAG
ACAGATCGCTGAGATAGGTGCCTCACTGATTAAGCATTGGTAACTGTCAGACCAAGTTTACTCATATATA
CTTTAGATTGATTTAAAACTTCATTTTTAATTTAAAAGGATCTAGGTGAAGATCCTTTTTGATAATCTCA
TGACCAAAATCCCTTAACGTGAGTTTTCGTTCCACTGAGCGTCAGACCCCGTAGAAAAGATCAAAGGATC
TTCTTGAGATCCTTTTTTTCTGCGCGTAATCTGCTGCTTGCAAACAAAAAAACCACCGCTACCAGCGGTG
GTTTGTTTGCCGGATCAAGAGCTACCAACTCTTTTTCCGAAGGTAACTGGCTTCAGCAGAGCGCAGATAC
CAAATACTGTTCTTCTAGTGTAGCCGTAGTTAGGCCACCACTTCAAGAACTCTGTAGCACCGCCTACATA
CCTCGCTCTGCTAATCCTGTTACCAGTGGCTGCTGCCAGTGGCGATAAGTCGTGTCTTACCGGGTTGGAC
TCAAGACGATAGTTACCGGATAAGGCGCAGCGGTCGGGCTGAACGGGGGGTTCGTGCACACAGCCCAGCT
TGGAGCGAACGACCTACACCGAACTGAGATACCTACAGCGTGAGCTATGAGAAAGCGCCACGCTTCCCGA
AGGGAGAAAGGCGGACAGGTATCCGGTAAGCGGCAGGGTCGGAACAGGAGAGCGCACGAGGGAGCTTCCA
GGGGGAAACGCCTGGTATCTTTATAGTCCTGTCGGGTTTCGCCACCTCTGACTTGAGCGTCGATTTTTGT
GATGCTCGTCAGGGGGGCGGAGCCTATGGAAAAACGCCAGCAACGCGGCCTTTTTACGGTTCCTGGCCTT
TTGCTGGCCTTTTGCTCACATGTTCTTTCCTGCGTTATCCCCTGATTCTGTGGATAACCGTATTACCGCC
TTTGAGTGAGCTGATACCGCTCGCCGCAGCCGAACGACCGAGCGCAGCGAGTCAGTGAGCGAGGAAGCGG
AAGAGCGCCCAATACGCAAACCGCCTCTCCCCGCGCGTTGGCCGATTCATTAATGCAGCTGGCACGACAG
GTTTCCCGACTGGAAAGCGGGCAGTGAGCGCAACGCAATTAATGTGAGTTAGCTCACTCATTAGGCACCC
CAGGCTTTACACTTTATGCTTCCGGCTCGTATGTTGTGTGGAATTGTGAGCGGATAACAATTTCACACAG
GAAACAGCTATGACATGATTACGAATTAATTCGAGCTCGCCCGACATTGATTATTGACTAGTTATTAATA
GTAATCAATTACGGGGTCATTAGTTCATAGCCCATATATGGAGTTCCGCGTTACATAACTTACGGTAAAT
GGCCCGCCTGGCTGACCGCCCAACGACCCCCGCCCATTGACGTCAATAATGACGTATGTTCCCATAGTAA
CGCCAATAGGGACTTTCCATTGACGTCAATGGGTGGAGTATTTACGGTAAACTGCCCACTTGGCAGTACA
TCAAGTGTATCATATGCCAAGTACGCCCCCTATTGACGTCAATGACGGTAAATGGCCCGCCTGGCATTAT
GCCCAGTACATGACCTTATGGGACTTTCCTACTTGGCAGTACATCTACGTATTAGTCATCGCTATTACCA
TGGTGATGCGGTTTTGGCAGTACATCAATGGGCGTGGATAGCGGTTTGACTCACGGGGATTTCCAAGTCT
CCACCCCATTGACGTCAATGGGAGTTTGTTTTGGCACCAAAATCAACGGGACTTTCCA
Features (pLannotate 1.2.2; 20 found; start..end, strand, type, name):
    214..257     +  intron         CMV intron (fragment): modified intron A from human cytomegalovirus
    309..327     +  promoter       SP6 promoter: promoter for bacteriophage SP6 RNA polymerase
    331..368     +  CDS            IgH signal sequence (fragment): signal sequence from the mouse immunoglobulin heavy chain variable region
    409..1482    +  CDS            CLN5: CLN5_HUMAN - Experimental evidence at protein level: Swiss-Prot protein existence level 1. Plays a role in influencing the retrograde trafficking of lysosomal sorting receptors SORT1 and IGF2R from the endosomes to the trans-Golgi network by controlling the recruitment of retromer complex to the endosomal membrane. Regulates the localization and activation of RAB7A which is required to recruit the retromer complex to the endosomal membrane (PubMed:22431521). From Homo sapiens (Human).
   1565..1699    +  polyA_signal   SV40 poly(A) signal: SV40 polyadenylation signal
   1768..2125    +  promoter       SV40 promoter: SV40 enhancer and early promoter
   2144..2298    +  CDS            lacZα (fragment): LacZα fragment of β-galactosidase; lacZ fragment
   2304..2355    -  misc_feature   bom (fragment): basis of mobility region from pBR322
   2374..2754    +  rep_origin     M13 ori (sequence partly withheld): M13 bacteriophage origin of replication; arrow indicates direction of (+) strand synthesis
   2830..2879    -  misc_feature   bom (fragment): basis of mobility region from pBR322
   2981..3016    -  CDS            rop (fragment): Rop protein, which maintains plasmids at low copy number; rop
   3111..3215    +  promoter       AmpR promoter: bla
   3216..4076    +  CDS            AmpR: β-lactamase; bla; confers resistance to ampicillin, carbenicillin, and related antibiotics
   4247..4835    +  rep_origin     ori: high-copy-number ColE1/pMB1/pBR322/pUC origin of replication
   5018..5110    +  CDS            lacI (fragment): lac repressor; lacI; The lac repressor binds to the lac operator to inhibit transcription in E. coli. This inhibition can be relieved by adding lactose or isopropyl-β-D-thiogalactopyranoside (IPTG).
   5123..5144    +  protein_bind   CAP binding site: CAP binding activates transcription in the presence of cAMP. E. coli catabolite activator protein
   5159..5189    +  promoter       lac promoter: promoter for the E. coli lac operon
   5197..5213    +  protein_bind   lac operator: The lac repressor binds to the lac operator to inhibit transcription in E. coli. This inhibition can be relieved by adding lactose or isopropyl-β-D-thiogalactopyranoside (IPTG). lac repressor encoded by lacI
   5266..5645    +  enhancer       CMV enhancer: human cytomegalovirus immediate early enhancer
   5646..78      +  promoter       CMV promoter (across the origin): human cytomegalovirus (CMV) immediate early promoter
