>Addgene plasmid #204833 | pRK5 BMPS WT-6xHis Sequencing Result | analyzer sequence | sequence record 454614
AAATGTCGTAACAACTCCGCCCCATTGACGCAAATGGGCGGTAGGCGTGTACGGTGGGAGGTCTATATAA
GCAGAGCTCGTTTAGTGAACCGTCAGATCGCCTGGAGACGCCATCCACGCTGTTTTGACCTCCATAGAAG
ACACCGGGACCGATCCAGCCTCCGCGGCCGGGAACGGTGCATTGGAACGCGGATTCCCCGTGCCAAGAGT
GACGTAAGTACCGCCTATAGAGTCTATAGGCCCACCCCCTTGGCTTCGTTAGAACGCGGCTACAATTAAT
ACATAACCTTATGTATCATACACATACGATTTAGGTGACACTATAGAATAACATCCACTTTGCCTTTCTC
TCCACAGGTGTCCACTCCCAGGTCCAACTGCACCTCGGTTCTATCGATTGAATTCACCATGGCGCAGGAG
GTAGACACGGCACAGGGCGCCGAGATGCGGCGGGGCGCGGGCGCGGCTCGGGGACGCGCTTCCTGGTGCT
GGGCCCTGGCGCTGCTTTGGCTCGCGGTGGTTCCGGGCTGGTCCCGGGTCTCGGGCATCCCCTCCCGGCG
CCACTGGCCGGTGCCCTACAAGCGCTTTGACTTCCGTCCAAAACCTGATCCTTATTGTCAAGCTAAGTAT
ACTTTCTGTCCAACTGGCTCACCTATCCCAGTTATGGAGGGTGATGATGACATTGAAGTTTTTCGATTAC
AAGCCCCAGTATGGGAATTTAAATATGGAGACCTCCTGGGACACTTGAAAATTATGCATGATGCCATTGG
ATTCAGAAGTACATTAACTGGCAAGAACTACACAATGGAATGGTATGAACTTTTCCAACTTGGCAACTGT
ACATTTCCCCATCTCCGACCTGAAATGGATGCCCCTTTCTGGTGTAATCAAGGCGCTGCCTGCTTTTTTG
AGGGAATTGATGATGTTCACTGGAAGGAAAATGGGACATTAGTTCAAGTAGCAACTATATCAGGAAACAT
GTTCAACCAAATGGCAAAGTGGGTGAAACAGGACAATGAAACAGGAATTTATTATGAGACATGGAATGTA
AAAGCCAGCCCAGAAAAGGGGGCAGAGACATGGTTTGATTCCTACGACTGTTCCAAATTTGTGTTAAGGA
CCTTTAACAAGTTGGCTGAATTTGGAGCAGAGTTCAAGAACATAGAAACCAACTATACAAGAATATTTCT
TTACAGTGGAGAACCTACTTATCTGGGAAATGAAACATCTGTTTTTGGGCCAACAGGAAACAAGACTCTT
GGTTTAGCCATAAAAAGATTTTATTACCCCTTCAAACCACATTTGCCAACTAAAGAATTTCTGTTGAGTC
TCTTGCAAATTTTTGATGCAGTGATTGTGCACAAACAGTTCTATTTGTTTTATAATTTTGAATATTGGTT
TTTACCTATGAAATTCCCTTTTATTAAAATAACATATGAAGAAATCCCTTTACCTATCAGAAACAAAACA
CTCTCTGGTTTAGGAGGTGGAGGTAGTCATCATCACCATCACCACTAGGCGGCCGCTAAGTAAGTAAGGA
TCCCCAGCTTGGCCGCCATGGCCCAACTTGTTTATTGCAGCTTATAATGGTTACAAATAAAGCAATAGCA
TCACAAATTTCACAAATAAAGCATTTTTTTCACTGCATTCTAGTTGTGGTTTGTCCAAACTCATCAATGT
ATCTTATCATGTCTGGATCGGGAATTAATTCGGCGCAGCACCATGGCCTGAAATAACCTCTGAAAGAGGA
ACTTGGTTAGGTACCTTCTGAGGCGGAAAGAACCAGCTGTGGAATGTGTGTCAGTTAGGGTGTGGAAAGT
CCCCAGGCTCCCCAGCAGGCAGAAGTATGCAAAGCATGCATCTCAATTAGTCAGCAACCAGGTGTGGAAA
GTCCCCAGGCTCCCCAGCAGGCAGAAGTATGCAAAGCATGCATCTCAATTAGTCAGCAACCATAGTCCCG
CCCCTAACTCCGCCCATCCCGCCCCTAACTCCGCCCAGTTCCGCCCATTCTCCGCCCCATGGCTGACTAA
TTTTTTTTATTTATGCAGAGGCCGAGGCCGCCTCGGCCTCTGAGCTATTCCAGAAGTAGTGAGGAGGCTT
TTTTGGAGGCCTAGGCTTTTGCAAAAAGCTGTTAACAGCTTGGCACTGGCCGTCGTTTTACAACGTCGTG
ACTGGGAAAACCCTGGCGTTACCCAACTTAATCGCCTTGCAGCACATCCCCCTTTCGCCAGCTGGCGTAA
TAGCGAAGAGGCCCGCACCGATCGCCCTTCCCAACAGTTGCGCAGCCTGAATGGCGAATGGCGCCTGATG
CGGTATTTTCTCCTTACGCATCTGTGCGGTATTTCACACCGCATA
[142 nt withheld, positions 2356-2497]
C
[141 nt withheld, positions 2499-2639]
CCTTTGACGTTGGAGTCCACGTTCTTT
[37 nt withheld, positions 2667-2703]
ACCCTATCTCGGGCTATTCTTTTGATTTATAAGGGATTTTGCCGATTTCGGCCTATTGGTTAAAAAATGA
GCTGATTTAACAAAAATTTAACGCGAATTTTAACAAAATATTAACGTTTACAATTTTATGGTGCACTCTC
AGTACAATCTGCTCTGATGCCGCATAGTTAAGCCAGCCCCGACACCCGCCAACACCCGCTGACGCGCCCT
GACGGGCTTGTCTGCTCCCGGCATCCGCTTACAGACAAGCTGTGACCGTCTCCGGGAGCTGCATGTGTCA
GAGGTTTTCACCGTCATCACCGAAACGCGCGAGACGAAAGGGCCTCGTGATACGCCTATTTTTATAGGTT
AATGTCATGATAATAATGGTTTCTTAGACGTCAGGTGGCACTTTTCGGGGAAATGTGCGCGGAACCCCTA
TTTGTTTATTTTTCTAAATACATTCAAATATGTATCCGCTCATGAGACAATAACCCTGATAAATGCTTCA
ATAATATTGAAAAAGGAAGAGTATGAGTATTCAACATTTCCGTGTCGCCCTTATTCCCTTTTTTGCGGCA
TTTTGCCTTCCTGTTTTTGCTCACCCAGAAACGCTGGTGAAAGTAAAAGATGCTGAAGATCAGTTGGGTG
CACGAGTGGGTTACATCGAACTGGATCTCAACAGCGGTAAGATCCTTGAGAGTTTTCGCCCCGAAGAACG
TTTTCCAATGATGAGCACTTTTAAAGTTCTGCTATGTGGCGCGGTATTATCCCGTATTGACGCCGGGCAA
GAGCAACTCGGTCGCCGCATACACTATTCTCAGAATGACTTGGTTGAGTACTCACCAGTCACAGAAAAGC
ATCTTACGGATGGCATGACAGTAAGAGAATTATGCAGTGCTGCCATAACCATGAGTGATAACACTGCGGC
CAACTTACTTCTGACAACGATCGGAGGACCGAAGGAGCTAACCGCTTTTTTGCACAACATGGGGGATCAT
GTAACTCGCCTTGATCGTTGGGAACCGGAGCTGAATGAAGCCATACCAAACGACGAGCGTGACACCACGA
TGCCTGTAGCAATGGCAACAACGTTGCGCAAACTATTAACTGGCGAACTACTTACTCTAGCTTCCCGGCA
ACAATTAATAGACTGGATGGAGGCGGATAAAGTTGCAGGACCACTTCTGCGCTCGGCCCTTCCGGCTGGC
TGGTTTATTGCTGATAAATCTGGAGCCGGTGAGCGTGGGTCTCGCGGTATCATTGCAGCACTGGGGCCAG
ATGGTAAGCCCTCCCGTATCGTAGTTATCTACACGACGGGGAGTCAGGCAACTATGGATGAACGAAATAG
ACAGATCGCTGAGATAGGTGCCTCACTGATTAAGCATTGGTAACTGTCAGACCAAGTTTACTCATATATA
CTTTAGATTGATTTAAAACTTCATTTTTAATTTAAAAGGATCTAGGTGAAGATCCTTTTTGATAATCTCA
TGACCAAAATCCCTTAACGTGAGTTTTCGTTCCACTGAGCGTCAGACCCCGTAGAAAAGATCAAAGGATC
TTCTTGAGATCCTTTTTTTCTGCGCGTAATCTGCTGCTTGCAAACAAAAAAACCACCGCTACCAGCGGTG
GTTTGTTTGCCGGATCAAGAGCTACCAACTCTTTTTCCGAAGGTAACTGGCTTCAGCAGAGCGCAGATAC
CAAATACTGTTCTTCTAGTGTAGCCGTAGTTAGGCCACCACTTCAAGAACTCTGTAGCACCGCCTACATA
CCTCGCTCTGCTAATCCTGTTACCAGTGGCTGCTGCCAGTGGCGATAAGTCGTGTCTTACCGGGTTGGAC
TCAAGACGATAGTTACCGGATAAGGCGCAGCGGTCGGGCTGAACGGGGGGTTCGTGCACACAGCCCAGCT
TGGAGCGAACGACCTACACCGAACTGAGATACCTACAGCGTGAGCTATGAGAAAGCGCCACGCTTCCCGA
AGGGAGAAAGGCGGACAGGTATCCGGTAAGCGGCAGGGTCGGAACAGGAGAGCGCACGAGGGAGCTTCCA
GGGGGAAACGCCTGGTATCTTTATAGTCCTGTCGGGTTTCGCCACCTCTGACTTGAGCGTCGATTTTTGT
GATGCTCGTCAGGGGGGCGGAGCCTATGGAAAAACGCCAGCAACGCGGCCTTTTTACGGTTCCTGGCCTT
TTGCTGGCCTTTTGCTCACATGTTCTTTCCTGCGTTATCCCCTGATTCTGTGGATAACCGTATTACCGCC
TTTGAGTGAGCTGATACCGCTCGCCGCAGCCGAACGACCGAGCGCAGCGAGTCAGTGAGCGAGGAAGCGG
AAGAGCGCCCAATACGCAAACCGCCTCTCCCCGCGCGTTGGCCGATTCATTAATGCAGCTGGCACGACAG
GTTTCCCGACTGGAAAGCGGGCAGTGAGCGCAACGCAATTAATGTGAGTTAGCTCACTCATTAGGCACCC
CAGGCTTTACACTTTATGCTTCCGGCTCGTATGTTGTGTGGAATTGTGAGCGGATAACAATTTCACACAG
GAAACAGCTATGACATGATTACGAATTAATTCGAGCTCGCCCGACATTGATTATTGACTAGTTATTAATA
GTAATCAATTACGGGGTCATTAGTTCATAGCCCATATATGGAGTTCCGCGTTACATAACTTACGGTAAAT
GGCCCGCCTGGCTGACCGCCCAACGACCCCCGCCCATTGACGTCAATAATGACGTATGTTCCCATAGTAA
CGCCAATAGGGACTTTCCATTGACGTCAATGGGTGGAGTATTTACGGTAAACTGCCCACTTGGCAGTACA
TCAAGTGTATCATATGCCAAGTACGCCCCCTATTGACGTCAATGACGGTAAATGGCCCGCCTGGCATTAT
GCCCAGTACATGACCTTATGGGACTTTCCTACTTGGCAGTACATCTACGTATTAGTCATCGCTATTACCA
TGGTGATGCGGTTTTGGCAGTACATCAATGGGCGTGGATAGCGGTTTGACTCACGGGGATTTCCAAGTCT
CCACCCCATTGACGTCAATGGGAGTTTGTTTTGGCACCAAAATCAACGGGACTTTCCA
Features (pLannotate 1.2.2; 20 found; start..end, strand, type, name):
    214..257     +  intron         CMV intron (fragment): modified intron A from human cytomegalovirus
    309..327     +  promoter       SP6 promoter: promoter for bacteriophage SP6 RNA polymerase
    331..368     +  CDS            IgH signal sequence (fragment): signal sequence from the mouse immunoglobulin heavy chain variable region
    409..1482    +  CDS            CLN5: CLN5_HUMAN - Experimental evidence at protein level: Swiss-Prot protein existence level 1. Plays a role in influencing the retrograde trafficking of lysosomal sorting receptors SORT1 and IGF2R from the endosomes to the trans-Golgi network by controlling the recruitment of retromer complex to the endosomal membrane. Regulates the localization and activation of RAB7A which is required to recruit the retromer complex to the endosomal membrane (PubMed:22431521). From Homo sapiens (Human).
   1565..1699    +  polyA_signal   SV40 poly(A) signal: SV40 polyadenylation signal
   1768..2125    +  promoter       SV40 promoter: SV40 enhancer and early promoter
   2144..2298    +  CDS            lacZα (fragment): LacZα fragment of β-galactosidase; lacZ fragment
   2304..2355    -  misc_feature   bom (fragment): basis of mobility region from pBR322
   2374..2754    +  rep_origin     M13 ori (sequence partly withheld): M13 bacteriophage origin of replication; arrow indicates direction of (+) strand synthesis
   2830..2879    -  misc_feature   bom (fragment): basis of mobility region from pBR322
   2981..3016    -  CDS            rop (fragment): Rop protein, which maintains plasmids at low copy number; rop
   3111..3215    +  promoter       AmpR promoter: bla
   3216..4076    +  CDS            AmpR: β-lactamase; bla; confers resistance to ampicillin, carbenicillin, and related antibiotics
   4247..4835    +  rep_origin     ori: high-copy-number ColE1/pMB1/pBR322/pUC origin of replication
   5018..5110    +  CDS            lacI (fragment): lac repressor; lacI; The lac repressor binds to the lac operator to inhibit transcription in E. coli. This inhibition can be relieved by adding lactose or isopropyl-β-D-thiogalactopyranoside (IPTG).
   5123..5144    +  protein_bind   CAP binding site: CAP binding activates transcription in the presence of cAMP. E. coli catabolite activator protein
   5159..5189    +  promoter       lac promoter: promoter for the E. coli lac operon
   5197..5213    +  protein_bind   lac operator: The lac repressor binds to the lac operator to inhibit transcription in E. coli. This inhibition can be relieved by adding lactose or isopropyl-β-D-thiogalactopyranoside (IPTG). lac repressor encoded by lacI
   5266..5645    +  enhancer       CMV enhancer: human cytomegalovirus immediate early enhancer
   5646..78      +  promoter       CMV promoter (across the origin): human cytomegalovirus (CMV) immediate early promoter
