[The description below was written by a language model from this plasmid's Addgene catalogue record and pLannotate feature annotations shown in this document.]
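Description:
pRK5 BMPS WT-6xHis is a mammalian expression plasmid built on the pRK5 backbone for producing recombinant wild-type human CLN5, the Batten disease gene product that the depositors renamed bis(monoacylglycero)phosphate synthase (BMPS). It is maintained in E. coli as a high-copy plasmid through a ColE1/pUC-type origin and selected with ampicillin via the β-lactamase gene. The catalogue lists a total size of about 6 kb, and the sequenced record is 5,771 nt. An M13 phage origin is also present, along with remnants typical of the backbone's cloning history (lac promoter/operator and fragments of lacZα, lacI, rop and bom), which have no role in expression of the insert.

The expression cassette is driven by the human cytomegalovirus immediate-early enhancer and promoter, followed by a fragment of the CMV intron and an SP6 phage promoter that could support in vitro transcription. The annotated CLN5 coding sequence was cloned between EcoRI and NotI sites that are both retained. It is preceded by a fragment annotated as the mouse immunoglobulin heavy chain signal sequence, which suggests that a heterologous secretion signal directs the protein into the secretory pathway, though the catalogue fields do not mention this. The record describes a C-terminal 6xHis tag, which the feature table does not annotate separately; it would allow metal-affinity purification and detection. Transcripts terminate at an SV40 polyadenylation signal, and a downstream SV40 enhancer/early promoter region is also annotated. No mammalian selection marker is annotated, consistent with transient transfection. The stated purpose is mammalian expression of recombinant wild-type BMPS, providing the reference enzyme for biochemical study.
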