Addgene plasmid #204833: pRK5 BMPS WT-6xHis
Purpose: Mammalian expression of recombinant BMPS WT
Depositing lab: Monther Abu-Remaileh. Depositing organization: Stanford University. Publication: The Batten disease gene product CLN5 is the lysosomal bis(monoacylglycero)phosphate synthase. Medoh UN, Hims A, Chen JY, Ghoochani A, Nyame K, Dong W, Abu-Remaileh M. Science. 2023 Sep 15;381(6663):1182-1189. doi: 10.1126/science.adg9288. PubMed 37708259.
Backbone
  Vector backbone: pRK5
  Backbone size w/o insert (bp): 4800
  Total vector size (bp): 6000
  Vector type: Mammalian Expression
Growth in bacteria
  Bacterial resistance: Ampicillin, 100 μg/mL
  Growth temperature: 37°C
  Growth strain: DH5alpha
  Copy number: High Copy
Gene/Insert
  Gene/Insert name: CLN5 (alt name: BMPS)
  Species: H. sapiens (human)
  Insert size (bp): 1200
  Entrez Gene: CLN5
  Promoter: CMV
  Tag / fusion protein: 6xHis (C terminal on insert)
  Cloning method: Restriction Enzyme; 5′ cloning site EcoR1 (not destroyed); 3′ cloning site Not1 (not destroyed)
  Sequencing primers: 5′ TCCCAGGTCCAACTGCACCTCGG
Terms and licenses: Academic/Nonprofit Terms; Industry Terms: Not Available to Industry
How to cite: pRK5 BMPS WT-6xHis was a gift from Monther Abu-Remaileh (Addgene plasmid # 204833 ; http://n2t.net/addgene:204833 ; RRID:Addgene_204833)
