>Addgene plasmid #204833 | pRK5 BMPS WT-6xHis | depositor partial sequence | sequence record 398189 | pRK5 BMPS WT-6xHis sequence 1193 bps
TCCCAGGTCCAACTGCACCTCGGTTCTATCGATTGAATTCACCATGGCCCAGGAGGTCGACACAGCACAG
GGAGCAGAGATGAGACGGGGCGCCGGGGCCGCCAGAGGACGGGCCTCCTGGTGTTGGGCACTCGCCCTCC
TGTGGCTGGCTGTCGTGCCTGGGTGGAGCAGAGTTTCAGGCATCCCATCTCGCCGACACTGGCCAGTTCC
TTATAAGAGATTTGACTTCAGACCAAAGCCCGACCCGTATTGCCAGGCCAAGTACACATTTTGCCCTACT
GGGTCACCCATACCCGTCATGGAGGGAGACGATGACATCGAAGTGTTTAGATTGCAAGCCCCCGTGTGGG
AGTTCAAGTACGGTGACCTGCTTGGCCATCTGAAAATCATGCATGACGCAATAGGTTTCCGGTCTACCCT
CACAGGAAAGAATTACACCATGGAGTGGTATGAACTCTTCCAGCTGGGCAATTGCACATTCCCACATCTG
AGACCTGAGATGGATGCACCATTCTGGTGTAACCAGGGCGCTGCCTGCTTCTTCGAAGGGATCGACGACG
TGCATTGGAAAGAGAATGGCACCCTGGTACAGGTCGCGACAATTAGCGGCAATATGTTTAACCAGATGGC
CAAATGGGTGAAGCAGGACAACGAGACAGGCATATACTACGAAACATGGAACGTGAAGGCATCACCTGAG
AAGGGCGCTGAAACTTGGTTCGACAGTTATGATTGCAGCAAATTTGTCCTGAGAACTTTTAATAAGCTGG
CAGAGTTCGGAGCCGAATTCAAAAATATTGAAACCAATTACACCAGGATCTTTCTTTATTCCGGCGAGCC
CACTTACCTGGGCAACGAAACCTCAGTGTTCGGTCCTACCGGGAATAAGACGCTCGGTTTGGCCATCAAA
CGCTTCTACTACCCTTTCAAGCCACATTTGCCCACCAAGGAGTTCCTCCTGAGTCTCCTGCAGATTTTTG
ATGCTGTGATCGTCCATAAGCAGTTTTACTTGTTTTACAATTTCGAATATTGGTTCCTCCCCATGAAATT
CCCTTTCATCAAGATCACATACGAGGAGATCCCCCTCCCCATTAGGAACAAGACTCTGTCAGGCCTCGGG
GGCGGCGGAAGCCACCATCACCACCATCACTAAGCGGCCGCTAAGTAAGTAAGGATCCCCAGCTTGGCCG
CCA
